Addgene plasmid #50880: pcDNA3.1 Flag YFP hNKCC1 S679C (NT447)
Purpose: Expresses human NKCC1 S679C mutant with an N-terminal 3xFLAG-YFP tag in mammalian cells. cDNA is synthetic, containing convenient restriction sites.
Depositing lab: Biff Forbush. Depositing organization: Yale University. Publication: Molecular Motions Involved in Na-K-Cl Cotransporter-mediated Ion Transport and Transporter Activation Revealed by Internal Crosslinking between Transmembrane Domains 10 and 11/12. Monette MY, Somasekharan S, Forbush B. J Biol Chem. 2014 Jan 22. 10.1074/jbc.M113.542258 PubMed 24451383.
Backbone
  Vector backbone: pcDNA 3.1 neo
  Backbone manufacturer: Life Technologies
  Backbone size w/o insert (bp): 5316
  Vector type: Mammalian Expression
  Selectable markers: Neomycin (select with G418)
Growth in bacteria
  Bacterial resistance: Ampicillin, 100 μg/mL
  Growth temperature: 37°C
  Growth strain: DH5alpha
  Copy number: High Copy
Gene/Insert
  Gene/Insert name: human NKCC1 (synthetic) (alt names: Slc12A2 (synthetic); Na-K-Cl cotransporter)
  Species: H. sapiens (human), Synthetic
  Insert size (bp): 4479
  Mutation: S679C in hNKCC1 in NT17
  Entrez Gene: SLC12A2 (a.k.a. BSC, BSC-2, BSC2, CCC1, KILQS, NKCC1, PPP1R141)
  Promoter: CMV
  Tag / fusion protein: 3x Flag (N terminal on insert); YFP (N terminal on insert)
  Cloning method: Restriction Enzyme; 5′ cloning site NheI (not destroyed); 3′ cloning site PmeI (not destroyed)
  Sequencing primers: 5′ CMV-F; 3′ BGH-rev
Terms and licenses: Academic/Nonprofit Terms; Industry Terms: Not Available to Industry
Depositor comments: Plasmid constructed from pcDNA3.1 Flag YFP hNKCC1 WT (NT17). See Addgene plasmid# 49085 (http://www.addgene.org/49085/) for plasmid map of wild-type construct.
How to cite: pcDNA3.1 Flag YFP hNKCC1 S679C (NT447) was a gift from Biff Forbush (Addgene plasmid # 50880 ; http://n2t.net/addgene:50880 ; RRID:Addgene_50880)
