[The description below was written by a language model from this plasmid's Addgene catalogue record and pLannotate feature annotations shown in this document.]
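Description:
pcDNA3.1 Flag YFP hNKCC1 S679C (NT447) is a mammalian expression plasmid built on the pcDNA3.1 neo backbone, with a full recorded sequence of 9,795 nt. It is propagated in E. coli as a high-copy plasmid through a ColE1/pUC-type origin and selected with ampicillin via the β-lactamase gene. An f1 origin is also present. For mammalian cells, an SV40 early promoter drives the neomycin phosphotransferase gene, terminated by an SV40 poly(A) signal, so that stable transfectants can be selected with G418.

The payload is a single fusion open reading frame placed between the NheI and PmeI sites, transcribed from the CMV immediate-early enhancer/promoter and terminated by the bovine growth hormone poly(A) signal. A T7 promoter lies just upstream of the insert. The reading frame begins with a 3xFLAG epitope, continues into a yellow fluorescent protein that the feature annotation identifies as mCitrine, and ends with the human Na-K-Cl cotransporter NKCC1 (SLC12A2). The NKCC1 cDNA is synthetic and was designed to contain convenient restriction sites. It carries the S679C substitution, introduced into the corresponding wild-type construct (NT17). The N-terminal tags allow immunodetection or purification through FLAG and visualisation of expression and localisation through fluorescence.

The associated publication concerns internal crosslinking between transmembrane domains 10 and 11/12 of the cotransporter, which suggests the engineered cysteine serves as a crosslinking probe of transporter motions, although the record does not spell out this mutant's specific role. A few short annotated fragments (HIV-1 LTR, ble, lacI, bom) appear to be partial matches to backbone sequence rather than functional elements.
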