Features (pLannotate 1.2.2; 22 found; start..end, strand, type, name):
     31..96      +  CDS            3xFLAG: three tandem FLAG® epitope tags, followed by an enterokinase cleavage site
    109..822     +  CDS            mCitrine: mCitrine is a basic (constitutively fluorescent) yellow fluorescent protein published in 2001, derived from Aequorea victoria.
    829..4464    +  CDS            SLC12A2: S12A2_HUMAN - Also known as NKCC1. Experimental evidence at protein level: Swiss-Prot protein existence level 1. Cation-chloride cotransporter which mediates the electroneutral transport of chloride, potassium and/or sodium ions across the membrane. Plays a vital role in the regulation of ionic balance and cell volume. From Homo sapiens (Human).
   4501..4725    +  polyA_signal   bGH poly(A) signal: bovine growth hormone polyadenylation signal
   4729..4750    +  promoter       SV40 promoter (fragment): SV40 enhancer and early promoter
   4771..5199    +  rep_origin     f1 ori (sequence partly withheld): f1 bacteriophage origin of replication; arrow indicates direction of (+) strand synthesis
   5213..5542    +  promoter       SV40 promoter: SV40 enhancer and early promoter
   5609..6400    +  CDS            neo: KKA2_KLEPN - Also known as kan, nptII. Experimental evidence at protein level: Swiss-Prot protein existence level 1. Resistance to kanamycin, neomycin, paromomycin, ribostamycin, butirosin and gentamicin B. From Klebsiella pneumoniae.
   6424..6582    +  CDS            ble (fragment): BLE_KLEPN - Experimental evidence at protein level: Swiss-Prot protein existence level 1. Binding protein with a strong affinity to the bleomycin family of antibiotics. Binds to CL990; an antimitotic-antibiotic compound. From Klebsiella pneumoniae.
   6577..6698    +  polyA_signal   SV40 poly(A) signal: SV40 polyadenylation signal
   6771..6787    -  protein_bind   lac operator: The lac repressor binds to the lac operator to inhibit transcription in E. coli. This inhibition can be relieved by adding lactose or isopropyl-β-D-thiogalactopyranoside (IPTG). lac repressor encoded by lacI
   6795..6825    -  promoter       lac promoter: promoter for the E. coli lac operon
   6840..6861    -  protein_bind   CAP binding site: CAP binding activates transcription in the presence of cAMP. E. coli catabolite activator protein
   6874..6966    -  CDS            lacI (fragment): lac repressor; lacI; The lac repressor binds to the lac operator to inhibit transcription in E. coli. This inhibition can be relieved by adding lactose or isopropyl-β-D-thiogalactopyranoside (IPTG).
   7149..7734    -  rep_origin     ori: high-copy-number ColE1/pMB1/pBR322/pUC origin of replication
   7905..8765    -  CDS            AmpR: β-lactamase; bla; confers resistance to ampicillin, carbenicillin, and related antibiotics
   8766..8870    -  promoter       AmpR promoter: bla
   8929..8981    -  misc_feature   bom (fragment): basis of mobility region from pBR322
   9136..9515    +  enhancer       CMV enhancer: human cytomegalovirus immediate early enhancer
   9516..9719    +  promoter       CMV promoter: human cytomegalovirus (CMV) immediate early promoter
   9715..9748    +  LTR            5' LTR (truncated) (fragment): truncated 5' long terminal repeat (LTR) from HIV-1
   9764..9782    +  promoter       T7 promoter: promoter for bacteriophage T7 RNA polymerase
>Addgene plasmid #50880 | pcDNA3.1 Flag YFP hNKCC1 S679C (NT447) | depositor full sequence | sequence record 76353 | Full Sequence
GCTAGCCCGGGCACGGCCGCCACCATGGGAGACTACAAAGACCATGACGGTGATTATAAAGATCACGACA
TCGACTACAAGGATGACGATGACAAGGGTGACCCTACCGTCAGCAAGGGCGAGGAGCTGTTCACCGGGGT
GGTGCCCATCCTGGTCGAGCTGGACGGCGACGTAAACGGCCACAAGTTCAGCGTGTCCGGCGAGGGCGAG
GGCGATGCCACCTACGGCAAGCTGACCCTGAAGTTCATCTGCACCACCGGCAAGCTGCCCGTGCCCTGGC
CCACCCTCGTGACCACCTTCGGCTACGGCCTGATGTGCTTCGCCCGCTACCCCGACCACATGAAGCAGCA
CGACTTCTTCAAGTCCGCCATGCCCGAAGGCTACGTCCAGGAGCGCACCATCTTCTTCAAGGACGACGGC
AACTACAAGACCCGCGCCGAGGTGAAGTTCGAGGGCGACACCCTGGTGAACCGCATCGAGCTGAAGGGCA
TCGACTTCAAGGAGGACGGCAACATCCTAGGGCACAAGCTGGAGTACAACTACAACAGCCACAACGTTTA
TATCATGGCCGACAAGCAGAAGAACGGCATCAAGGTGAACTTCAAGATCCGCCACAACATCGAGGACGGC
AGCGTGCAGCTCGCCGACCACTACCAGCAGAACACCCCCATCGGCGACGGCCCCGTGCTGCTGCCCGACA
ACCACTACCTGAGCTACCAGTCCAAACTGAGCAAAGACCCCAACGAGAAGCGCGATCACATGGTCCTGCT
GGAGTTCGTGACCGCCGCCGGGATCACTCTCGGCATGGACGAGCTCTACAAGGGTGACCTGGAGCCGAGG
CCCACGGCTCCTAGCTCCGGCGCGCCAGGCCTCGCCGGAGTCGGCGAAACGCCGAGCGCCGCTGCGCTGG
CCGCAGCCAGGGTGGAACTGCCCGGAACCGCTGTGCCCTCGGTGCCGGAGGATGCTGCGCCCGCGAGCCG
GGACGGGGGCGGGGTCCGCGATGAGGGACCAGCCGCCGCCGGTGACGGCCTGGGCAGACCCTTGGGGCCT
ACCCCGAGCCAGAGCCGTTTCCAGGTGGACCTCGTTTCCGAGAACGCAGGGCGGGCTGCTGCTGCGGCGG
CGGCGGCTGCTGCGGCCGCCGCCGCTGCTGGTGCCGGGGCGGGGGCCAAGCAGACTCCTGCCGACGGGGA
AGCCAGCGGCGAGAGCGAGCCAGCTAAAGGCAGCGAGGAAGCCAAAGGCCGCTTCCGCGTTAACTTCGTA
GATCCTGCTGCCAGCTCGTCCGCAGAAGATAGCCTGTCAGATGCCGCCGGGGTCGGAGTCGATGGACCCA
ACGTGAGCTTCCAGAACGGCGGGGACACGGTACTGAGCGAGGGCAGCAGCCTCCATTCCGGTGGCGGCGG
CGGCTCCGGCCACCACCAGCACTACTATTATGATACCCACACCAACACCTACTATCTGCGCACCTTCGGC
CACAACACAATGGACGCGGTACCCAGGATCGACCACTACCGGCACACAGCCGCGCAGCTCGGCGAGAAGC
TGCTCCGGCCTAGCCTGGCCGAGCTGCATGACGAGCTGGAAAAGGAACCTTTTGAGGATGGCTTTGCAAA
TGGGGAAGAAAGCACTCCAACACGTGATGCTGTGGTCACGTACACGGCCGAAAGTAAAGGAGTCGTGAAG
TTTGGCTGGATCAAGGGTGTACTAGTACGTTGTATGTTAAACATTTGGGGTGTGATGCTTTTCATTCGTC
TCTCATGGATTGTGGGACAAGCTGGAATTGGTCTATCAGTCCTTGTAATAATGATGGCTACTGTTGTGAC
AACTATCACAGGATTGTCCACTAGCGCCATCGCAACTAATGGATTTGTAAGGGGAGGCGGCGCATATTAT
TTAATATCTAGAAGTCTAGGGCCTGAATTTGGTGGTGCCATTGGTCTAATCTTCGCCTTTGCCAACGCTG
TTGCTGTTGCTATGTATGTGGTTGGATTTGCAGAAACCGTGGTGGAGTTGCTGAAAGAACATTCCATTCT
TATGATAGATGAAATCAATGACATCCGGATTATTGGAGCCATTACAGTCGTGATTCTTTTAGGTATCTCA
GTAGCCGGTATGGAGTGGGAAGCAAAAGCTCAGATTGTTCTTTTGGTGATCCTACTTCTTGCTATTGGTG
ATTTCGTCATAGGAACATTTATCCCACTCGAGAGCAAGAAGCCAAAAGGGTTTTTTGGCTATAAATCTGA
AATCTTTAATGAGAACTTTGGCCCCGATTTTCGAGAAGAAGAAACTTTCTTTTCTGTATTTGCCATCTTT
TTTCCTGCTGCAACTGGAATTCTGGCTGGCGCAAATATCTCAGGTGATCTTGCAGATCCTCAGTCAGCCA
TACCCAAAGGAACACTCCTAGCCATTTTAATTACTACATTGGTTTATGTAGGAATTGCCGTGTCTGTAGG
TTCTTGTGTCGTACGCGATGCCACTGGTAATGTTAATGACACTATCGTAACAGAGCTAACAAACTGTACT
AGCGCAGCCTGCAAATTAAACTTTGATTTTTCATCTTGTGAATCCAGTCCTTGTAGCTACGGCCTAATGA
ACAACTTTCAGGTAATGAGTATGGTGTCAGGATTTACACCACTAATTTCCGCGGGCATATTCTCTGCCAC
TCTTTCTAGCGCATTAGCATCCCTAGTGAGTGCTCCCAAGATATTTCAGGCCCTATGTAAAGACAACATC
TACCCCGCTTTCCAGATGTTTGCTAAAGGTTATGGGAAAAATAATGAGCCATTACGTGGCTACATCTTAA
CATTCTTAATTGCACTTGGATTCATCTTAATTGCCGAACTGAATGTTATTGCACCAATTATCTGTAACTT
CTTCCTTGCCAGCTATGCCCTCATCAATTTTTCAGTATTCCATGCTTCACTGGCCAAAAGCCCAGGATGG
CGACCGGCATTTAAATACTACAATATGTGGATCTCACTTCTTGGAGCAATTCTTTGTTGCATAGTAATGT
TCGTCATTAACTGGTGGGCTGCTTTGCTAACCTACGTGATAGTCCTTGGGCTGTATATTTATGTTACCTA
CAAAAAACCCGATGTGAATTGGGGATCCTCTACACAAGCCCTGACTTACCTCAATGCCCTGCAACATAGT
ATTAGGCTTTCTGGCGTGGAGGACCATGTGAAAAACTTTAGGCCACAGTGTCTTGTTATGACAGGAGCGC
CAAACTCACGGCCGGCCTTACTTCATCTTGTTCACGATTTCACAAAAAATGTTGGTTTGATGATCTGTGG
ACACGTACACATGGGACCACGCAGACAAGCCATGAAAGAAATGTCCATCGACCAAGCCAAATATCAGCGC
TGGCTTATTAAGAACAAAATGAAGGCTTTTTATGCACCAGTACATGCAGATGACCTCAGAGAAGGGGCCC
AATACTTGATGCAGGCTGCTGGCCTGGGCCGTATGAAGCCAAACACACTAGTCCTTGGATTTAAGAAAGA
TTGGTTGCAAGCAGATATGAGGGATGTGGATATGTACATAAACTTATTTCACGATGCTTTTGACATACAA
TATGGCGTAGTGGTTATTCGCCTAAAAGAAGGTCTGGATATTAGTCACCTGCAGGGACAAGAAGAATTAT
TGTCATCACAAGAGAAATCTCCTGGCACCAAGGATGTCGTAGTAAGTGTGGAATATAGTAAAAAGTCCGA
TTTAGATACTTCGAAACCCCTCAGTGAAAAACCAATTACCCATAAAGTCGAGGAAGAAGATGGCAAGACT
GCAACTCAACCACTGTTGAAAAAAGAATCCAAAGGCCCTATTGTGCCTTTGAATGTAGCTGACCAAAAGC
TTCTTGAAGCTAGTACACAGTTTCAGAAAAAACAAGGAAAGAATACTATTGATGTCTGGTGGCTTTTTGA
TGACGGAGGTCTGACCTTATTGATACCTTACCTTCTGACGACCAAGAAAAAATGGAAAGACTGTAAGATC
AGAGTATTCATTGGTGGAAAGATAAACAGAATAGACCATGACCGGAGAGCGATGGCTACTTTACTGAGCA
AGTTCAGAATCGATTTTTCTGACATCATGGTTCTAGGAGACATCAATACCAAACCAAAGAAAGAAAACAT
TATAGCTTTCGAGGAAATCATTGAGCCATACAGACTTCACGAAGATGATAAAGAGCAAGATATCGCAGAT
AAAATGAAAGAAGATGAACCCTGGCGAATAACAGATAATGAATTGGAGCTGTATAAGACCAAGACATACC
GGCAGATCAGGTTAAATGAGTTATTAAAGGAACATTCAAGCACAGCTAACATTATTGTGATGAGTTTACC
GGTCGCACGAAAGGGTGCCGTTTCTAGTGCTCTCTACATGGCATGGTTAGAAGCACTATCTAAGGATCTA
CCACCAATCCTACTAGTTCGTGGGAATCATCAGAGTGTCCTTACCTTCTATTCATAATTAATTAAGTTTA
AACCCGCTGATCAGCCTCGACTGTGCCTTCTAGTTGCCAGCCATCTGTTGTTTGCCCCTCCCCCGTGCCT
TCCTTGACCCTGGAAGGTGCCACTCCCACTGTCCTTTCCTAATAAAATGAGGAAATTGCATCGCATTGTC
TGAGTAGGTGTCATTCTATTCTGGGGGGTGGGGTGGGGCAGGACAGCAAGGGGGAGGATTGGGAAGACAA
TAGCAGGCATGCTGGGGATGCGGTGGGCTCTATGGCTTCTGAGGCGGAAAGAACCAGCTGGGGCTCTAGG
GGGTATCCCC
[124 nt withheld, positions 4771-4894]
C
[91 nt withheld, positions 4896-4986]
A
[49 nt withheld, positions 4988-5036]
CCTTTGACGTTGGAGTCCACGTTCTTT
[37 nt withheld, positions 5064-5100]
ACCCTATCTCGGTCTATTCTTTTGATTTATAAGGGATTTTGCCGATTTCGGCCTATTGGTTAAAAAATGA
GCTGATTTAACAAAAATTTAACGCGAATTAATTCTGTGGAATGTGTGTCAGTTAGGGTGTGGAAAGTCCC
CAGGCTCCCCAGCAGGCAGAAGTATGCAAAGCATGCATCTCAATTAGTCAGCAACCAGGTGTGGAAAGTC
CCCAGGCTCCCCAGCAGGCAGAAGTATGCAAAGCATGCATCTCAATTAGTCAGCAACCATAGTCCCGCCC
CTAACTCCGCCCATCCCGCCCCTAACTCCGCCCAGTTCCGCCCATTCTCCGCCCCATGGCTGACTAATTT
TTTTTATTTATGCAGAGGCCGAGGCCGCCTCTGCCTCTGAGCTATTCCAGAAGTAGTGAGGAGGCTTTTT
TGGAGGCCTAGGCTTTTGCAAAAAGCTCCCGGGAGCTTGTATATCCATTTTCGGATCTGATCAAGAGACA
GGATGAGGATCGTTTCGCATGATTGAACAAGATGGATTGCACGCAGGTTCTCCGGCCGCTTGGGTGGAGA
GGCTATTCGGCTATGACTGGGCACAACAGACAATCGGCTGCTCTGATGCCGCCGTGTTCCGGCTGTCAGC
GCAGGGGCGCCCGGTTCTTTTTGTCAAGACCGACCTGTCCGGTGCCCTGAATGAACTGCAGGACGAGGCA
GCGCGGCTATCGTGGCTGGCCACGACGGGCGTTCCTTGCGCAGCTGTGCTCGACGTTGTCACTGAAGCGG
GAAGGGACTGGCTGCTATTGGGCGAAGTGCCGGGGCAGGATCTCCTGTCATCTCACCTTGCTCCTGCCGA
GAAAGTATCCATCATGGCTGATGCAATGCGGCGGCTGCATACGCTTGATCCGGCTACCTGCCCATTCGAC
CACCAAGCGAAACATCGCATCGAGCGAGCACGTACTCGGATGGAAGCCGGTCTTGTCGATCAGGATGATC
TGGACGAAGAGCATCAGGGGCTCGCGCCAGCCGAACTGTTCGCCAGGCTCAAGGCGCGCATGCCCGACGG
CGAGGATCTCGTCGTGACCCATGGCGATGCCTGCTTGCCGAATATCATGGTGGAAAATGGCCGCTTTTCT
GGATTCATCGACTGTGGCCGGCTGGGTGTGGCGGACCGCTATCAGGACATAGCGTTGGCTACCCGTGATA
TTGCTGAAGAGCTTGGCGGCGAATGGGCTGACCGCTTCCTCGTGCTTTACGGTATCGCCGCTCCCGATTC
GCAGCGCATCGCCTTCTATCGCCTTCTTGACGAGTTCTTCTGAGCGGGACTCTGGGGTTCGAAATGACCG
ACCAAGCGACGCCCAACCTGCCATCACGAGATTTCGATTCCACCGCCGCCTTCTATGAAAGGTTGGGCTT
CGGAATCGTTTTCCGGGACGCCGGCTGGATGATCCTCCAGCGCGGGGATCTCATGCTGGAGTTCTTCGCC
CACCCCAACTTGTTTATTGCAGCTTATAATGGTTACAAATAAAGCAATAGCATCACAAATTTCACAAATA
AAGCATTTTTTTCACTGCATTCTAGTTGTGGTTTGTCCAAACTCATCAATGTATCTTATCATGTCTGTAT
ACCGTCGACCTCTAGCTAGAGCTTGGCGTAATCATGGTCATAGCTGTTTCCTGTGTGAAATTGTTATCCG
CTCACAATTCCACACAACATACGAGCCGGAAGCATAAAGTGTAAAGCCTGGGGTGCCTAATGAGTGAGCT
AACTCACATTAATTGCGTTGCGCTCACTGCCCGCTTTCCAGTCGGGAAACCTGTCGTGCCAGCTGCATTA
ATGAATCGGCCAACGCGCGGGGAGAGGCGGTTTGCGTATTGGGCGCTCTTCCGCTTCCTCGCTCACTGAC
TCGCTGCGCTCGGTCGTTCGGCTGCGGCGAGCGGTATCAGCTCACTCAAAGGCGGTAATACGGTTATCCA
CAGAATCAGGGGATAACGCAGGAAAGAACATGTGAGCAAAAGGCCAGCAAAAGGCCAGGAACCGTAAAAA
GGCCGCGTTGCTGGCGTTTTTCCATAGGCTCCGCCCCCCTGACGAGCATCACAAAAATCGACGCTCAAGT
CAGAGGTGGCGAAACCCGACAGGACTATAAAGATACCAGGCGTTTCCCCCTGGAAGCTCCCTCGTGCGCT
CTCCTGTTCCGACCCTGCCGCTTACCGGATACCTGTCCGCCTTTCTCCCTTCGGGAAGCGTGGCGCTTTC
TCATAGCTCACGCTGTAGGTATCTCAGTTCGGTGTAGGTCGTTCGCTCCAAGCTGGGCTGTGTGCACGAA
CCCCCCGTTCAGCCCGACCGCTGCGCCTTATCCGGTAACTATCGTCTTGAGTCCAACCCGGTAAGACACG
ACTTATCGCCACTGGCAGCAGCCACTGGTAACAGGATTAGCAGAGCGAGGTATGTAGGCGGTGCTACAGA
GTTCTTGAAGTGGTGGCCTAACTACGGCTACACTAGAAGAACAGTATTTGGTATCTGCGCTCTGCTGAAG
CCAGTTACCTTCGGAAAAAGAGTTGGTAGCTCTTGATCCGGCAAACAAACCACCGCTGGTAGCGGTTTTT
TTGTTTGCAAGCAGCAGATTACGCGCAGAAAAAAAGGATCTCAAGAAGATCCTTTGATCTTTTCTACGGG
GTCTGACGCTCAGTGGAACGAAAACTCACGTTAAGGGATTTTGGTCATGAGATTATCAAAAAGGATCTTC
ACCTAGATCCTTTTAAATTAAAAATGAAGTTTTAAATCAATCTAAAGTATATATGAGTAAACTTGGTCTG
ACAGTTACCAATGCTTAATCAGTGAGGCACCTATCTCAGCGATCTGTCTATTTCGTTCATCCATAGTTGC
CTGACTCCCCGTCGTGTAGATAACTACGATACGGGAGGGCTTACCATCTGGCCCCAGTGCTGCAATGATA
CCGCGAGACCCACGCTCACCGGCTCCAGATTTATCAGCAATAAACCAGCCAGCCGGAAGGGCCGAGCGCA
GAAGTGGTCCTGCAACTTTATCCGCCTCCATCCAGTCTATTAATTGTTGCCGGGAAGCTAGAGTAAGTAG
TTCGCCAGTTAATAGTTTGCGCAACGTTGTTGCCATTGCTACAGGCATCGTGGTGTCACGCTCGTCGTTT
GGTATGGCTTCATTCAGCTCCGGTTCCCAACGATCAAGGCGAGTTACATGATCCCCCATGTTGTGCAAAA
AAGCGGTTAGCTCCTTCGGTCCTCCGATCGTTGTCAGAAGTAAGTTGGCCGCAGTGTTATCACTCATGGT
TATGGCAGCACTGCATAATTCTCTTACTGTCATGCCATCCGTAAGATGCTTTTCTGTGACTGGTGAGTAC
TCAACCAAGTCATTCTGAGAATAGTGTATGCGGCGACCGAGTTGCTCTTGCCCGGCGTCAATACGGGATA
ATACCGCGCCACATAGCAGAACTTTAAAAGTGCTCATCATTGGAAAACGTTCTTCGGGGCGAAAACTCTC
AAGGATCTTACCGCTGTTGAGATCCAGTTCGATGTAACCCACTCGTGCACCCAACTGATCTTCAGCATCT
TTTACTTTCACCAGCGTTTCTGGGTGAGCAAAAACAGGAAGGCAAAATGCCGCAAAAAAGGGAATAAGGG
CGACACGGAAATGTTGAATACTCATACTCTTCCTTTTTCAATATTATTGAAGCATTTATCAGGGTTATTG
TCTCATGAGCGGATACATATTTGAATGTATTTAGAAAAATAAACAAATAGGGGTTCCGCGCACATTTCCC
CGAAAAGTGCCACCTGACGTCGACGGATCGGGAGATCTCCCGATCCCCTATGGTGCACTCTCAGTACAAT
CTGCTCTGATGCCGCATAGTTAAGCCAGTATCTGCTCCCTGCTTGTGTGTTGGAGGTCGCTGAGTAGTGC
GCGAGCAAAATTTAAGCTACAACAAGGCAAGGCTTGACCGACAATTGCATGAAGAATCTGCTTAGGGTTA
GGCGTTTTGCGCTGCTTCGCGATGTACGGGCCAGATATACGCGTTGACATTGATTATTGACTAGTTATTA
ATAGTAATCAATTACGGGGTCATTAGTTCATAGCCCATATATGGAGTTCCGCGTTACATAACTTACGGTA
AATGGCCCGCCTGGCTGACCGCCCAACGACCCCCGCCCATTGACGTCAATAATGACGTATGTTCCCATAG
TAACGCCAATAGGGACTTTCCATTGACGTCAATGGGTGGAGTATTTACGGTAAACTGCCCACTTGGCAGT
ACATCAAGTGTATCATATGCCAAGTACGCCCCCTATTGACGTCAATGACGGTAAATGGCCCGCCTGGCAT
TATGCCCAGTACATGACCTTATGGGACTTTCCTACTTGGCAGTACATCTACGTATTAGTCATCGCTATTA
CCATGGTGATGCGGTTTTGGCAGTACATCAATGGGCGTGGATAGCGGTTTGACTCACGGGGATTTCCAAG
TCTCCACCCCATTGACGTCAATGGGAGTTTGTTTTGGCACCAAAATCAACGGGACTTTCCAAAATGTCGT
AACAACTCCGCCCCATTGACGCAAATGGGCGGTAGGCGTGTACGGTGGGAGGTCTATATAAGCAGAGCTC
TCTGGCTAACTAGAGAACCCACTGCTTACTGGCTTATCGAAATTAATACGACTCACTATAGGGAGACCCA
AGCTG
