>Addgene plasmid #50880 | pcDNA3.1 Flag YFP hNKCC1 S679C (NT447) | addgene partial sequence | sequence record 78635 | CMV-F 5'-CGCAAATGGGCGGTAGGCGTG-3'
AGCTCTCTGGCTAACTAGAGAACCCACTGCTTACTGGCTTATCGAAATTAATACGACTCACTATAGGGAG
ACCCAAGCTGGCTAGCCCGGGCACGGCCGCCACCATGGGAGACTACAAAGACCATGACGGTGATTATAAA
GATCACGACATCGACTACAAGGATGACGATGACAAGGGTGACCCTACCGTCAGCAAGGGCGAGGAGCTGT
TCACCGGGGTGGTGCCCATCCTGGTCGAGCTGGACGGCGACGTAAACGGCCACAAGTTCAGCGTGTCCGG
CGAGGGCGAGGGCGATGCCACCTACGGCAAGCTGACCCTGAAGTTCATCTGCACCACCGGCAAGCTGCCC
GTGCCCTGGCCCACCCTCGTGACCACCTTCGGCTACGGCCTGATGTGCTTCGCCCGCTACCCCGACCACA
TGAAGCAGCACGACTTCTTCAAGTCCGCCATGCCCGAAGGCTACGTCCAGGAGCGCACCATCTTCTTCAA
GGACGACGGCAACTACAAGACCCGCGCCGAGGTGAAGTTCGAGGGCGACACCCTGGTGAACCGCATCGAG
CTGAAGGGCATCGACTTCAAGGAGGACGGCAACATCCTAGGGCACAAGCTGGAGTACAACTACAACAGCC
ACAACGTTTATATCATGGCCGACAAGCAGAAGAACGGCATCAAGGTGAACTTCAAGATCCGCCACAACAT
CGAGGACGGCAGCGTGC
