>Addgene plasmid #50880 | pcDNA3.1 Flag YFP hNKCC1 S679C (NT447) | addgene partial sequence | sequence record 79002 | hNKCC1-int-R 5'-ATATTTGGCTTGGTCGATGG-3'
CGTGTCCACAGATCATCAAACCAACATTTTTTGTGAAATCGTGAACAAGATGAAGTAAGGCCGGCCGTGA
GTTTGGCGCTCCTGTCATAACAAGACACTGTGGCCTAAAGTTTTTCACATGGTCCTCCACGCCAGAAAGC
CTAATACTATGTTGCAGGGCATTGAGGTAAGTCAGGGCTTGTGTAGAGGATCCCCAATTCACATCGGGTT
TTTTGTAGGTAACATAAATATACAGCCCAAGGACTATCACGTAGGTTAGCAAAGCAGCCCACCAGTTAAT
GACGAACATTACTATGCAACAAAGAATTGCTCCAAGAAGTGAGATCCACATATTGTAGTATTTAAATGCC
GGTCGCCATCCTGGGCTTTTGGCCAGTGAAGCATGGAATACTGAAAAATTGATGAGGGCATAGCTGGCAA
GGAAGAAGTTACAGATAATTGGTGCAATAACATTCAGTTCGGCAATTAAGATGAATCCAAGTGCAATTAA
GAATGTTAAGATGTAGCCACGTAATGGCTCATTATTTTTCCCATAACCTTTAGCAAACATCTGGAAAGCG
GGGTAGATGTTGTCTTTACATAGGGCCTGAAATATCTTGGGAGCACTCACTAGGGATGCTAATGCGCTAG
AAAGAGTGGCAGAGAATATGCCCGCGGAAATTAGTGGTGTAAATCCTGACACCATACTCATTACCTGAAA
GTTGTTCATTAGGCCGTAGCTACAAGGACTGGATTCACAAGATGAAAAATCAAAGTTTAATTTGCAGGCT
GCGCTAGTACAGTTTGTTAGCTCTGTTACGATAGTGTCATTAACATTACCAGTGGCATCGCGTACGACAC
AAGAACCTACAGACACGGCAATTCCTACATAAACCAATGTAGTAATTAAAATGGCTAGG
